Addgene plasmid #147571: pnYC-NpM-DmPAN3_641-790_T
Purpose: Bacterial Expression of DmPAN3_641-790
Depositing lab: Elisa Izaurralde. Depositing organization: Max Planck Institute for Developmental Biology. Publication: Structure of the PAN3 pseudokinase reveals the basis for interactions with the PAN2 deadenylase and the GW182 proteins. Christie M, Boland A, Huntzinger E, Weichenrieder O, Izaurralde E. Mol Cell. 2013 Aug 8;51(3):360-73. doi: 10.1016/j.molcel.2013.07.011. PubMed 23932717.
Backbone
  Vector backbone: Unknown
  Vector type: Bacterial Expression
Growth in bacteria
  Bacterial resistance: Chloramphenicol, 25 μg/mL
  Growth temperature: 37°C
  Growth strain: DH5alpha
  Copy number: Low Copy
Gene/Insert
  Gene/Insert name: DmPAN3_641-790
  Species: D. melanogaster (fly)
  Entrez Gene: CG11486 (a.k.a. Dmel_CG11486, Dmel\CG11486, PAN3)
  Cloning method: Unknown
Terms and licenses: Academic/Nonprofit Terms; Industry Terms: Not Available to Industry
Depositor comments: ORF extracted from NCBI: LD14901. Plasmids from this collection were made available to the research community and donated after the lab closed. Please note that the sequence provided by the depositing laboratory may be theoretical/predicted or based on Sanger sequencing results. There may be discrepancies between sequencing results obtained by Addgene and the depositor sequence. If an Addgene verified sequence is not available, please contact before placing your order to request that our lab fully sequence the plasmid.
How to cite: pnYC-NpM-DmPAN3_641-790_T was a gift from Elisa Izaurralde (Addgene plasmid # 147571 ; http://n2t.net/addgene:147571 ; RRID:Addgene_147571)
