[The description below was written by a language model from this plasmid's Addgene catalogue record and pLannotate feature annotations shown in this document.]
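Description:
pnYC-NpM-DmPAN3_641-790_T is a bacterial expression plasmid of about 5.9 kb that produces a C-terminal fragment (residues 641–790) of Drosophila melanogaster PAN3, the regulatory subunit of the PAN2–PAN3 poly(A)-nuclease deadenylation complex. The catalogue lists the backbone as unknown. The annotated features do show its general architecture, however: it replicates from a p15A origin and is selected with chloramphenicol through a cat promoter–driven chloramphenicol acetyltransferase gene. Several disrupted fragments of the tetracycline efflux gene and its promoter flank the expression cassette, which suggests the cassette was inserted into a former tetracycline-resistance locus. Short fragments annotated as IS1, an RSF origin and resD appear to be backbone remnants rather than functional parts. The p15A origin fits the recorded low copy number and is compatible with ColE1-type plasmids, so the vector can in principle be maintained with a second expression plasmid for co-expression.

The expression cassette is driven by a T7 promoter with an adjacent lac operator, so transcription depends on T7 RNA polymerase and is inducible with IPTG in suitable E. coli hosts. A T7 gene 10 ribosome binding site precedes the open reading frame, which starts with a maltose-binding protein lacking its signal sequence. The MBP–PAN3 fusion should therefore stay in the cytosol, with MBP aiding solubility and affinity purification. A short fragment matching a T7 gene 10B-derived solubility tag is annotated between the PAN3 segment and the T7 terminator, and the record does not say whether it is translated. The associated study concerns the structure of PAN3 and its interactions with PAN2 and GW182 proteins, so the plasmid was probably used to make recombinant protein for that work.
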