Features (pLannotate 1.2.2; 18 found; start..end, strand, type, name):
    739..834     -  CDS            resD (fragment): REDF_ECOLI - Also known as D. Protein inferred from homology: Swiss-Prot protein existence level 3. Acts as a repressor of transcription and as a site-specific resolvase that cleaves at the RfsF site. From Escherichia coli (strain K12).
    824..881     +  CDS            TcR (fragment): tetracycline efflux protein; tet; confers resistance to tetracycline
    878..971     -  CDS            TcR (fragment): tetracycline efflux protein; tet; confers resistance to tetracycline
   1475..2375    -  CDS            TcR (fragment): tetracycline efflux protein; tet; confers resistance to tetracycline
   2402..2420    +  promoter       T7 promoter: promoter for bacteriophage T7 RNA polymerase
   2421..2445    +  protein_bind   lac operator: The lac repressor binds to the lac operator to inhibit transcription in E. coli. This inhibition can be relieved by adding lactose or isopropyl-β-D-thiogalactopyranoside (IPTG). lac repressor encoded by lacI
   2460..2482    +  RBS            RBS: efficient ribosome binding site from bacteriophage T7 gene 10 (Olins and Rangwala, 1989)
   2493..3589    +  CDS            MBP (fragment): maltose binding protein from E. coli; malE (mutated); This version of the gene does not encode a signal sequence, so MBP will remain in the cytosol.
   3629..4090    +  CDS            PAN3 (fragment): PAN3_DROME - Experimental evidence at protein level: Swiss-Prot protein existence level 1. Regulatory subunit of the poly(A)-nuclease (PAN) deadenylation complex, one of two cytoplasmic mRNA deadenylases involved in general and miRNA-mediated mRNA turnover. PAN specifically shortens poly(A) tails of RNA and the activity is stimulated by poly(A)-binding protein (PABP). PAN deadenylation is followed by rapid degradation of the shortened mRNA tails by the CCR4-NOT complex. Deadenylated mRNAs are then degraded by two alternative mechanisms, namely exosome-mediated 3'-5' exonucleolytic degradation,
   4107..4156    +  CDS            SET1 (fragment): solubility-enhancement tag derived from T7 phage gene 10B
   4164..4211    +  terminator     T7 terminator: transcription terminator for bacteriophage T7 RNA polymerase
   4234..4338    -  CDS            TcR (fragment): tetracycline efflux protein; tet; confers resistance to tetracycline
   4386..4414    -  promoter       tet promoter: E. coli promoter for tetracycline efflux protein gene
   4526..5071    +  rep_origin     p15A ori: Plasmids containing the medium-copy-number p15A origin of replication can be propagated in E. coli cells that contain a second plasmid with the ColE1 origin.
   5159..5214    +  rep_origin     RSF ori (fragment): Plasmids containing the RSF 1030 origin of replication can be propagated in E. coli cells that contain additional plasmids with compatible origins.
   5333..5476    -  mobile_element IS1 (fragment): prokaryotic transposable element IS1
   5597..5699    +  promoter       cat promoter: promoter of the E. coli cat gene encoding chloramphenicol acetyltransferase
   5700..441     +  CDS            CmR (across the origin): chloramphenicol acetyltransferase; cat; confers resistance to chloramphenicol
>Addgene plasmid #147571 | pnYC-NpM-DmPAN3_641-790_T | depositor full sequence | sequence record 290018 | Full Sequence
GGTATGGCAATGAAAGACGGTGAGCTGGTGATATGGGATAGTGTTCACCCTTGTTACACCGTTTTCCATG
AGCAAACTGAAACGTTTTCATCGCTCTGGAGTGAATACCACGACGATTTCCGGCAGTTTCTACACATATA
TTCGCAAGATGTGGCGTGTTACGGTGAAAACCTGGCCTATTTCCCTAAAGGGTTTATTGAGAATATGTTT
TTCGTCTCAGCCAATCCCTGGGTGAGTTTCACCAGTTTTGATTTAAACGTGGCCAATATGGACAACTTCT
TCGCCCCCGTTTTCACCATGGGCAAATATTATACGCAAGGCGACAAGGTGCTGATGCCGCTGGCGATTCA
GGTTCATCATGCCGTCTGTGATGGCTTCCATGTCGGCAGAATGCTTAATGAATTACAACAGTACTGCGAT
GAGTGGCAGGGCGGGGCGTAATTTTTTTAAGGCAGTTATTGGTGCCCTTAAACGCCTGGTGCTACGCCTG
AATAAGTGATAATAAGCGGATGAATGGCAGAAATTCGAAAGCAAATTCGACCCGGTCGTCGGTTCAGGGC
AGGGTCGTTAAATAGCCGCTTATGTCTATTGCTGGTTTACCGGTTTATTGACTACCGGAAGCAGTGTGAC
CGTGTGCTTCTCAAATGCCTGAGGCCAGTTTGCTCAGGCTCTCCCCGTGGAGGTAATAATTGACGATATG
ATCATTTATTCTGCCTCCCAGAGCCTGATAAAAACGGTTAGCGCTTCGTTAATACAGATGTAGGTGTTCC
ACAGGGTAGCCAGCAGCATCCTGCGATGCAGATCCGGAACATAATGGTGCAGGGCGCTTGTTTCGGCGTG
GGTATGGTGGCAGGCCCCGTGGCCGGGGGACTGTTGGGCGCTGCCGGCACCTGTCCTACGAGTTGCATGA
TAAAGAAGACAGTCATAAGTGCGGCGACGATAGTCATGCCCCGCGCCCACCGGAAGGAGCTACCGGACAG
CGGTGCGGACTGTTGTAACTCAGAATAAGAAATGAGGCCGCTCATGGCGTTGACTCTCAGTCATAGTATC
GTGGTATCACCGGTTGGTTCCACTCTCTGTTGCGGGCAACTTCAGCAGCACGTAGGGGACTTCCGCGTTT
CCAGACTTTACGAAACACGGAAACCGAAGACCATTCATGTTGTTGCTCAGGTCGCAGACGTTTTGCAGCA
GCAGTCGCTTCACGTTCGCTCGCGTATCGGTGATTCATTCTGCTAACCAGTAAGGCAACCCCGCCAGCCT
AGCCGGGTCCTCAACGACAGGAGCACGATCATGCGCACCCGTGGCCAGGACCCAACGCTGCCCGAGATGC
GCCGCGTGCGGCTGCTGGAGATGGCGGACGCGATGGATATGTTCTGCCAAGGGTTGGTTTGCGCATTCAC
AGTTCTCCGCAAGAATTGATTGGCTCCAATTCTTGGAGTGGTGAATCCGTTAGCGAGGTGCCGCCGGCTT
CCATTCAGGTCGAGGTGGCCCGGCTCCATGCACCGCGACGCAACGCGGGGAGGCAGACAAGGTATAGGGC
GGCGCCTACAATCCATGCCAACCCGTTCCATGTGCTCGCCGAGGCGGCATAAATCGCCGTGACGATCAGC
GGTCCAGTGATCGAAGTTAGGCTGGTAAGAGCCGCGAGCGATCCTTGAAGCTGTCCCTGATGGTCGTCAT
CTACCTGCCTGGACAGCATGGCCTGCAACGCGGGCATCCCGATGCCGCCGGAAGCGAGAAGAATCATAAT
GGGGAAGGCCATCCAGCCTCGCGTCGCGAACGCCAGCAAGACGTAGCCCAGCGCGTCGGCCGCCATGCCG
GCGATAATGGCCTGCTTCTCGCCGAAACGTTTGGTGGCGGGACCAGTGACGAAGGCTTGAGCGAGGGCGT
GCAAGATTCCGAATACCGCAAGCGACAGGCCGATCATCGTCGCGCTCCAGCGAAAGCGGTCCTCGCCGAA
AATGACCCAGAGCGCTGCCGGCACCTGTCCTACGAGTTGCATGATAAAGAAGACAGTCATAAGTGCGGCG
ACGATAGTCATGCCCCGCGCCCACCGGAAGGAGCTGACTGGGTTGAAGGCTCTCAAGGGCATCGGTCGAC
GCTCTCCCTTATGCGACTCCTGCATTAGGAAGCAGCCCAGTAGTAGGTTGAGGCCGTTGAGCACCGCCGC
CGCAAGGAATGGTGCATGCAAGGAGATGGCGCCCAACAGTCCCCCGGCCACGGGGCCTGCCACCATACCC
ACGCCGAAACAAGCGCTCATGAGCCCGAAGTGGCGAGCCCGATCTTCCCCATCGGTGATGTCGGCGATAT
AGGCGCCAGCAACCGCACCTGTGGCGCCGGTGATGCCGGCCACGATGCGTCCGGCGTAGAGGATCAGACT
AAGATCTCGATCCCGCGAAATTAATACGACTCACTATAGGGGAATTGTGAGCGGATAACAATTCCCCACT
AGTAATAATTTTGTTTAACTTTAAGAAGGAGATATACCATGGAAACTGAAGAAGGTAAACTGGTAATCTG
GATTAACGGCGATAAAGGCTATAACGGTCTCGCTGAAGTCGGTAAGAAATTCGAGAAAGATACCGGAATT
AAAGTCACCGTTGAGCATCCGGATAAACTGGAAGAGAAATTCCCACAGGTTGCGGCAACTGGCGATGGCC
CTGACATTATCTTCTGGGCACACGACCGCTTTGGTGGCTACGCTCAATCTGGCCTGTTGGCTGAAATCAC
CCCGGACAAAGCGTTCCAGGACAAGCTGTATCCGTTTACCTGGGATGCCGTACGTTACAACGGCAAGCTG
ATTGCTTACCCGATCGCTGTTGAAGCGTTATCGCTGATTTATAACAAAGACCTGCTGCCGAACCCGCCAA
AAACCTGGGAAGAGATCCCGGCGCTGGATAAAGAACTGAAAGCGAAAGGTAAGAGCGCCCTGATGTTCAA
CCTGCAAGAACCGTACTTCACCTGGCCGCTGATTGCTGCTGACGGGGGTTATGCGTTCAAGTATGAAAAC
GGCAAGTACGACATTAAAGACGTGGGCGTGGATAACGCTGGCGCGAAAGCGGGTCTGACCTTCCTGGTTG
ACCTGATTAAAAACAAACACATGAATGCAGACACCGATTACTCCATCGCAGAAGCTGCCTTTAATAAAGG
CGAAACAGCGATGACCATCAACGGCCCGTGGGCATGGTCCAACATCGACACCAGCAAAGTGAATTATGGT
GTAACGGTACTGCCGACCTTCAAGGGTCAACCATCCAAACCGTTCGTTGGCGTGCTGAGCGCAGGTATTA
ACGCCGCCAGTCCGAACAAAGAGCTGGCAAAAGAGTTCCTCGAAAACTATCTGCTGACTGATGAAGGTCT
GGAAGCGGTTAATAAAGACAAACCGCTGGGTGCCGTAGCGCTGAAGTCTTACGAGGAAGAGTTGGCGAAA
GATCCACGTATTGCCGCCACGATGGAAAACGCCCAGAAAGGTGAAATCATGCCGAACATCCCGCAGATGT
CCGCTTTCTGGTATGCCGTGCGTACTGCGGTGATCAACGCCGCCAGCGGTCGTCAGACTGTCGATGAAGC
CCTTAAAGACGCGCAGACTGGTACCGGCAGCGGCCTGGAAGTTCTGTTCCAGGGGCCCCATATGCTCGAG
ACCAATAATCGTCGCTCCGTGACCGACCTGATGCCGATGATTGGTGCCCGCTTCTATACGCAACTGGATG
CACTGCAGAGCAAAATTGATATGCAGGAGGACGAGTTGGCCAAGGAGATGGAGAACGGGCGGTTATATCG
CATTTTGGTCAAACTTAATAGCATCAACGAGCGACCCGACTTTAATCTGGACTGCACTTGGTCTGAGACT
GGTGATAGATACATGTTGAAATTATTCCGTGATTATTTGTTCCATTCCGTCACTGAGGATGGCCGGCCCT
GGCTAGATCACGCACACATTGTACAATGCCTCAACAAGCTGGATGCTGGCTCCATAGAGCGCGTGCAACT
GATGTCCCGCGACGAGCAATCGGTACTCATCGTCTCCTATGCTGAACTCAAGAATTGTCTGGAGAACGCC
TTCTCCGAACTGATGTCAAGTGCGGCCAACTGACCTAGGAGATCCGGCTGCTAACAAAGCCCGAAAGGAA
GCTGAGTTGGCTGCTGCCACCGCTGAGCAATAACTAGCATAACCCCTTGGGGCCTCTAAACGGGTCTTGA
GGGGTTTTTTGCTGAAAGGAGGAACTATATCCGGATATCCCGCAAGAGGCCCGGCAGTACCGGCATAACC
AAGCCTATGCCTACAGCATCCAGGGTGACGGTGCCGAGGATGACGATGAGCGCATTGTTAGATTTCATAC
ACGGTGCCTGACTGCGTTAGCAATTTAACTGTGATAAACTACCGCATTAAAGCTTATCGATGATAAGCTG
TCAAACATGAGAATTACAACTTATATCGTATGGGGCTGACTTCAGGTGCTACATTTGAAGAGATAAATTG
CACTGAAATCAAGAAATATTTTATCTGATTAATAAGATGATCTTCTTGAGATCGTTTTGGTCTGCGCGTA
ATCTCTTGCTCTGAAAACGAAAAAACCGCCTTGCAGGGCGGTTTTTCGAAGGTTCTCTGAGCTACCAACT
CTTTGAACCGAGGTAACTGGCTTGGAGGAGCGCAGTCACCAAAACTTGTCCTTTCAGTTTAGCCTTAACC
GGCGCATGACTTCAAGACTAACTCCTCTAAATCAATTACCAGTGGCTGCTGCCAGTGGTGCTTTTGCATG
TCTTTCCGGGTTGGACTCAAGACGATAGTTACCGGATAAGGCGCAGCGGTCGGACTGAACGGGGGGTTCG
TGCATACAGTCCAGCTTGGAGCGAACTGCCTACCCGGAACTGAGTGTCAGGCGTGGAATGAGACAAACGC
GGCCATAACAGCGGAATGACACCGGTAAACCGAAAGGCAGGAACAGGAGAGCGCACGAGGGAGCCGCCAG
GGGGAAACGCCTGGTATCTTTATAGTCCTGTCGGGTTTCGCCACCACTGATTTGAGCGTCAGATTTCGTG
ATGCTTGTCAGGGGGGCGGAGCCTATGGAAAAACGGCTTTGCCGCGGCCCTCTCACTTCCCTGTTAAGTA
TCTTCCTGGCATCTTCCAGGAAATCTCCGCCCCGTTCGTAAGCCATTTCCGCTCGCCGCAGTCGAACGAC
CGAGCGTAGCGAGTCAGTGAGCGAGGAAGCGGAATATATCCTGTATCACATATTCTGCTGACGCACCGGT
GCAGCCTTTTTTCTCCTGCCACATGAAGCACTTCACTGACACCCTCATCAGTGCCAACATAGTAAGCCAG
TATACACTCCCCTAGCGCTGATGTCCGGCGGTGCTTTTGCCGTTACGCACCACCCCGTCAGTAGCTGAAC
AGGAGGGACAGCTGATAGAAACAGAAGCCACTGGAGCACCTCAAAAACACCATCATACACTAAATCAGTA
AGTTGGCAGCATCACCCGACGCACTTTGCGCCGAATAAATACCTGTGACGGAAGATCACTTCGCAGAATA
AATAAATCCTGGTGTCCCTGTTGATACCGGGAAGCCCTGGGCCAACTTTTGGCGAAAATGAGACGTTGAT
CGGCACGTAAGAGGTTCCAACTTTCACCATAATGAAATAAGATCACTACCGGGCGTATTTTTTGAGTTAT
CGAGATTTTCAGGAGCTAAGGAAGCTAAAATGGAGAAAAAAATCACTGGATATACCACCGTTGATATATC
CCAATGGCATCGTAAAGAACATTTTGAGGCATTTCAGTCAGTTGCTCAATGTACCTATAACCAGACCGTT
CAGCTGGATATTACGGCCTTTTTAAAGACCGTAAAGAAAAATAAGCACAAGTTTTATCCGGCCTTTATTC
ACATTCTTGCCCGCCTGATGAATGCTCATCCGGAATTC
